>Addgene plasmid #153401 | lvl0 TagRFP CTAG | addgene full sequence | sequence record 332644 | Addgene NGS Result
ACCCTGCAGTCCGGCAAAAAAGGGCAAGGTGTCACCACCCTGCCCTTTTTCTTTAAAACCGAAAAGATTA
CTTCGCGTTATGCAGGCTTCCTCGCTCACTGACTCGCTGCGCTCGGTCGTTCGGCTGCGGCGAGCGGTAT
CAGCTCACTCAAAGGCGGTAATACGGTTATCCACAGAATCAGGGGATAACGCAGGAAAGAACATGTGAGC
AAAAGGCCAGCAAAAGGCCAGGAACCGTAAAAAGGCCGCGTTGCTGGCGTTTTTCCACAGGCTCCGCCCC
CCTGACGAGCATCACAAAAATCGACGCTCAAGTCAGAGGTGGCGAAACCCGACAGGACTATAAAGATACC
AGGCGTTTCCCCCTGGAAGCTCCCTCGTGCGCTCTCCTGTTCCGACCCTGCCGCTTACCGGATACCTGTC
CGCCTTTCTCCCTTCGGGAAGCGTGGCGCTTTCTCATAGCTCACGCTGTAGGTATCTCAGTTCGGTGTAG
GTCGTTCGCTCCAAGCTGGGCTGTGTGCACGAACCCCCCGTTCAGCCCGACCGCTGCGCCTTATCCGGTA
ACTATCGTCTTGAGTCCAACCCGGTAAGACACGACTTATCGCCACTGGCAGCAGCCACTGGTAACAGGAT
TAGCAGAGCGAGGTATGTAGGCGGTGCTACAGAGTTCTTGAAGTGGTGGCCTAACTACGGCTACACTAGA
AGAACAGTATTTGGTATCTGCGCTCTGCTGAAGCCAGTTACCTTCGGAAAAAGAGTTGGTAGCTCTTGAT
CCGGCAAACAAACCACCGCTGGTAGCGGTGGTTTTTTTGTTTGCAAGCAGCAGATTACGCGCAGAAAAAA
AGGATCTCAAGAAGATCCTTTGATCTTTTCTACGGGGTCTGACGCTCAGTGGAACGAAAACTCACGTTAA
GGGATTTTGGTCATGAGATTATCAAAAAGGATCTTCACCTAGATCCTTTTAAATTAAAAATGAAGTTTTA
AATCAATCTAAAGTATATATGAGTAAACTTGGTCTGACAGCTCGAGGCTTGGATTCTCACCAATAAAAAA
CGCCCGGCGGCAACCGAGCGTTCTGAACAAATCCAGATGGAGTTCTGAGGTCATTACTGGATCTATCAAC
AGGAGTCCAAGCGAGCTCGATATCAAATTACGCCCCGCCCTGCCACTCATCGCAGTACTGTTGTAATTCA
TTAAGCATTCTGCCGACATGGAAGCCATCACAAACGGCATGATGAACCTGAATCGCCAGCGGCATCAGCA
CCTTGTCGCCTTGCGTATAATATTTGCCCATGGTGAAAACGGGGGCGAAGAAGTTGTCCATATTGGCCAC
GTTTAAATCAAAACTGGTGAAACTCACCCAGGGATTGGCTGAGACGAAAAACATATTCTCAATAAACCCT
TTAGGGAAATAGGCCAGGTTTTCACCGTAACACGCCACATCTTGCGAATATATGTGTAGAAACTGCCGGA
AATCGTCGTGGTATTCACTCCAGAGCGATGAAAACGTTTCAGTTTGCTCATGGAAAACGGTGTAACAAGG
GTGAACACTATCCCATATCACCAGCTCACCGTCTTTCATTGCCATACGAAATTCCGGATGAGCATTCATC
AGGCGGGCAAGAATGTGAATAAAGGCCGGATAAAACTTGTGCTTATTTTTCTTTACGGTCTTTAAAAAGG
CCGTAATATCCAGCTGAACGGTCTGGTTATAGGTACATTGAGCAACTGACTGAAATGCCTCAAAATGTTC
TTTACGATGCCATTGGGATATATCAACGGTGGTATATCCAGTGATTTTTTTCTCCATTTTAGCTTCCTTA
GCTCCTGAAAATCTCGATAACTCAAAAAATACGCCCGGTAGTGATCTTATTTCATTATGGTGAAAGTTGG
AACCTCTTACGTGCCCGATCAACTCGAGTGCCACCTGACGTCTAAGAAACCATTATTATCATGACATTAA
CCTATAAAAATAGGCGTATCACGAGGCAGAATTTCAGATAAAAAAAATCCTTAGCTTTCGCTAAGGATGA
TTTCTGGAATTCGGTCTCTTTCGGTATCAAAAGGGGAAGAACTGATTAAGGAAAACATGCATATGAAGCT
GTATATGGAGGGGACCGTAAACAATCACCACTTCAAATGCACGTCAGAGGGGGAGGGCAAACCATACGAA
GGCACGCAAACCATGAGAATTAAGGTGGTTGAAGGCGGGCCACTCCCGTTCGCATTCGACATCTTAGCTA
CCTCATTTATGTATGGTAGCAGGACCTTCATAAACCACACACAAGGCATTCCAGATTTTTTCAAACAAAG
TTTCCCTGAAGGATTTACCTGGGAGAGGGTAACCACATACGAAGATGGCGGTGTCCTCACTGCGACACAG
GATACCTCCCTCCAGGATGGATGTCTTATTTACAATGTAAAGATACGAGGCGTTAATTTCCCCAGTAACG
GCCCTGTTATGCAAAAAAAGACGCTAGGATGGGAAGCAAACACAGAAATGCTTTATCCGGCTGATGGGGG
TCTGGAAGGGAGGAGCGACATGGCCTTAAAACTAGTGGGTGGGGGACATCTAATTTGCAATTTTAAAACA
ACTTACAGATCAAAAAAGCCCGCGAAAAACCTAAAAATGCCTGGCGTTTATTATGTAGATCACAGACTGG
AGAGAATAAAGGAGGCGGATAAGGAAACGTACGTCGAGCAGCATGAAGTGGCCGTCGCTCGATACTGTGA
TCTTCCTTCTAAACTGGGACACAAACTTAATTAAGCTTTGAG
Features (pLannotate 1.2.2; 7 found; start..end, strand, type, name):
     10..67      +  terminator     his operon terminator: This putative transcriptin terminator from the E. coli his operon has a 2-bp deletion introduced during synthesis. Its efficiency has not been determined.
    262..850     -  rep_origin     ori: high-copy-number ColE1/pMB1/pBR322/pUC origin of replication
   1033..1127    -  terminator     lambda t0 terminator: transcription terminator from phage lambda
   1151..1807    -  CDS            cat: CAT_ECOLX - Experimental evidence at protein level: Swiss-Prot protein existence level 1. This enzyme is an effector of chloramphenicol resistance in bacteria. From Escherichia coli. This protein is used as a marker in many commonly used cloning vectors, such as pACYC184.
   1808..1905    -  promoter       cat promoter: promoter of the E. coli cat gene encoding chloramphenicol acetyltransferase
   1991..2034    -  terminator     bacterial terminator: putative bacterial transcription terminator
   2054..2761    +  CDS            rsTagRFP: rsTagRFP is a photoswitchable red fluorescent protein published in 2012, derived from Entacmaea quadricolor. It has high acid sensitivity.
