[The description below was written by a language model from this plasmid's Addgene catalogue record and pLannotate feature annotations shown in this document.]
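Description:
lvl0 TagRFP CTAG is a Level 0 standard-part plasmid from the Mobius Assembly for Plant Systems toolkit. It stores a red fluorescent protein coding sequence as a reusable module for building plant expression constructs. The backbone is mUAV, a compact vector of about 2 kb, and the complete sequenced plasmid is 2,772 nt. It replicates in E. coli from a high-copy ColE1/pUC-type origin and is selected with chloramphenicol through a cat gene driven by its own cat promoter and followed by the lambda t0 terminator. Other bacterial terminators, including a his operon terminator, flank the cloning region and likely insulate the stored part from read-through transcription.

The payload is a synthetic 719 bp TagRFP sequence, codon-optimised for Arabidopsis thaliana. It was inserted through AarI sites that were destroyed during cloning, as expected for Type IIS-based part domestication. The "CTAG" in the name appears to indicate a C-terminal tag format, meaning a part intended for fusion downstream of another coding sequence, although the record does not spell this out. The automated annotation labels the open reading frame as rsTagRFP, a photoswitchable derivative of the Entacmaea quadricolor protein. This label probably reflects close sequence similarity rather than a different identity, since the catalogue entry describes the insert simply as TagRFP.

No plant promoter or plant terminator is annotated, so the plasmid is not an expression vector on its own, despite being catalogued as a plant expression type. It serves as a building block to be combined with promoter, coding sequence and terminator parts in higher-level assemblies, for example to produce red fluorescent fusion proteins for localisation or expression studies in plants.
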