Addgene plasmid #153401: lvl0 TagRFP CTAG
Purpose: Red fluorescent protein CTAG codon optimised for Arabidopsis thaliana
Depositing lab: Naomi Nakayama. Depositing organization: University of Edinburgh. Publication: Mobius Assembly for Plant Systems highlights promoter-terminator interaction in gene regulation. Andreou , Andreas I., Nirkko, Jessica , Ochoa-Villarreal, Marisol , Nakayama, Naomi. bioRxiv, March 31, 2021 10.1101/2021.03.31.437819.
Backbone
  Vector backbone: mUAV
  Backbone size w/o insert (bp): 2053
  Vector type: Plant Expression
Growth in bacteria
  Bacterial resistance: Chloramphenicol, 25 μg/mL
  Growth temperature: 37°C
  Growth strain: DH5alpha
  Copy number: High Copy
Gene/Insert
  Gene/Insert name: TagRFP CTAG
  Species: Synthetic
  Insert size (bp): 719
  Cloning method: Restriction Enzyme; 5′ cloning site AarI (destroyed during cloning); 3′ cloning site AarI (destroyed during cloning)
  Sequencing primers: 5′ tgccacctgacgtctaagaa; 3′ attaccgcctttgagtgagc
Terms and licenses: Academic/Nonprofit Terms; Industry Terms: Not Available to Industry
How to cite: lvl0 TagRFP CTAG was a gift from Naomi Nakayama (Addgene plasmid # 153401 ; http://n2t.net/addgene:153401 ; RRID:Addgene_153401)
